>Addgene plasmid #169902 | pPIDNB2 | addgene full sequence | sequence record 334686 | Addgene NGS Result
GTTTTTCCATAGGCTCCGCCCCCCTGACGAGCATCACAAAAATCGACGCTCAAGTCAGAGGTGGCGAAAC
CCGACAGGACTATAAAGATACCAGGCGTTTCCCCCTGGAAGCTCCCTCGTGCGCTCTCCTGTTCCGACCC
TGCCGCTTACCGGATACCTGTCCGCCTTTCTCCCTTCGGGAAGCGTGGCGCTTTCTCATAGCTCACGCTG
TAGGTATCTCAGTTCGGTGTAGGTCGTTCGCTCCAAGCTGGGCTGTGTGCACGAACCCCCCGTTCAGCCC
GACCGCTGCGCCTTATCCGGTAACTATCGTCTTGAGTCCAACCCGGTAAGACACGACTTATCGCCACTGG
CAGCAGCCACTGGTAACAGGATTAGCAGAGCGAGGTATGTAGGCGGTGCTACAGAGTTCTTGAAGTGGTG
GCCTAACTACGGCTACACTAGAAGAACAGTATTTGGTATCTGCGCTCTGCTGAAGCCAGTTACCTTCGGA
AAAAGAGTTGGTAGCTCTTGATCCGGCAAACAAACCACCGCTGGTAGCGGTGGTTTTTTTGTTTGCAAGC
AGCAGATTACGCGCAGAAAAAAAGGATCTCAAGAAGATCCTTTTGGTTGCTGACTAATTGAGATGCATGC
TTTGCATACTTCTGCCTGCTGGGGAGCCTGGGGACTTTCCACACCTACCAATGCTTAATCAGTGAGGCAC
CTATCTCAGCGATCTGTCTATTTCGTTCATCCATAGTTGCCTGACTCCCCGTCGTGTAGATAACTACGAT
ACGGGAGGGCTTACCATCTGGCCCCAGTGCTGCAATGATACCGCGAGACCCACGCTCACCGGCTCCAGAT
TTATCAGCAATAAACCAGCCAGCCGGAAGGGCCGAGCGCAGAAGTGGTCCTGCAACTTTATCCGCCTCCA
TCCAGTCTATTAATTGTTGCCGGGAAGCTAGAGTAAGTAGTTCGCCAGTTAATAGTTTGCGCAACGTTGT
TGCCATTGCTACAGGCATCGTGGTGTCACGCTCGTCGTTTGGTATGGCTTCATTCAGCTCCGGTTCCCAA
CGATCAAGGCGAGTTACATGATCCCCCATGTTGTGCAAAAAAGCGGTTAGCTCCTTCGGTCCTCCGATCG
TTGTCAGAAGTAAGTTGGCCGCAGTGTTATCACTCATGGTTATGGCAGCACTGCATAATTCTCTTACTGT
CATGCCATCCGTAAGATGCTTTTCTGTGACTGGTGAGTACTCAACCAAGTCATTCTGAGAATAGTGTATG
CGGCGACCGAGTTGCTCTTGCCCGGCGTCAATACGGGATAATACCGCGCCACATAGCAGAACTTTAAAAG
TGCTCATCATTGGAAAACGTTCTTCGGGGCGAAAACTCTCAAGGATCTTACCGCTGTTGAGATCCAGTTC
GATGTAACCCACTCGTGCACCCAACTGATCTTCAGCATCTTTTACTTTCACCAGCGTTTCTGGGTGAGCA
AAAACAGGAAGGCAAAATGCCGCAAAAAAGGGAATAAGGGCGACACGGAAATGTTGAATACTCATACTCT
TCCTTTTTCAATATTATTGAAGCATTTATCAGGGTTATTGTCTCATGAGCGGATACATATTTGAATTAAC
CCTAGAAAGATAATCATATTGTGACGTACGTTAAAGATAATCATGCGTAAAATTGACGCATGTGTTTTAT
CGGTCTGTATATCGAGGTTTATTTATTAATTTGAATAGATATTAAGTTTTATTATATTTACACTTACATA
CTAATAATAAATTCAACAAACAATTTATTTATGTTTATTTATTTATTAAAAAAAAACAAAAACTCAAAAT
TTCTTCTATAAAGTAACAAAAGAGGGGCGGAAGGGACGTTAGGAGGGAGGCAGGGAGGCAGGGAGGCAGG
GAGGAACGGAGGGAGAGCACGAGTCATCTAGAGGACAGCCATAGAGCCCACCGCATCCCCAGCATGCCTG
CTATTGTCTTCCCAATCCTCCCCCTTGCTGTCCTGCCCCACCCCACCCCCCAGAATAGAATGACACCTAC
TCAGACAATGCGATGCAATTTCCTCATTTTATTAGGAAAGGACAGTGGGAGTGGCACCTTCCAGGGTCAA
GGAAGGCACGGGGGAGGGGCAAACAACAGATGGCTGGCAACTAGAAGGCACAGTCGTCACTTGTACAGCT
CGTCCATGCCGCCGGTGGAGTGGCGGCCCTCGGAGCGTTCGTACTGTTCCACCACGGTGTAGTCCTCGTT
GTGGGAGGTGATGTCCAACTTGCGGTCGACGTTGTAGGCGCCGGGCATCTGCACGGGCTTCTTGGCCTTG
TAGGTGGTCTTGAAGTCCGCCAGGTAGCGGCCGCCGTCCTTCAGGCGCAGGGCCATCTTAATGTCGCCCT
TCAGCACGCCGTCCTCGGGGTACAACCGCTCGGTGGACGCTTCCCAGCCCATTGTCTTCTTCTGCATTAC
GGGGCCGTCAGGAGGGAAGTTGGTGCCGCGGAGCTTCACCTTGTAGATCAGGGTGCCGTCCTCCAGGGAG
GTGTCCTGGGTCACGGTCACGGCGCCGCCGTCCTCGAAGTTCATCACGCGCTCCCACTTGAAGCCCTCGG
GGAAGGACTGCTTATAGTAGTCGGGGATGTCGGCGGGGTGCTTGATGAAGGCCCTGGAGCCGTACATGAA
CTGAGGGGACAGGATGTCCCAGGAGAAGGGCAGGGGGCCACCCTTGGTCACCTTCAGCTTGGCGGTCTGG
GTGCCCTCGTAGGGGCGGCCCTCGCCCTCGCCCTCGATCTCGAACTCGTGGCCGTTCATGGAGCCCTCCA
TGTGCACCTTGAACCGCATGAACTCCTTGATCACTGCCTCGCCCTTGCTCACCATGGTGGCGGCGGTGAA
TTCTCCAGGCGATCTGACGGTTCACTAAACGAGCTCTGCTTATATAGGCCTCCCACCGTACACGCCACCT
CGACATACTCGAGTTTACTCCCTATCAGTGATAGAGAACGTATGAAGAGTTTACTCCCTATCAGTGATAG
AGAACGTATGCAGACTTTACTCCCTATCAGTGATAGAGAACGTATAAGGAGTTTACTCCCTATCAGTGAT
AGAGAACGTATGACCAGTTTACTCCCTATCAGTGATAGAGAACGTATCTACAGTTTACTCCCTATCAGTG
ATAGAGAACGTATATCCAGTTTACTCCCTATCAGTGATAGAGAACGTATAAGCTTTAGGCGTGTACGGTG
GGCGCCTATAAAAGCAGAGCTCGTTTAGTGAACCGTCAGATCGCCTGGAGCAATTCCACAACACTTTTGT
CTTATACCAACTTTCCGTACCACTTCCTACCCTCGTAAAGCCGCCACCTTAAGAGTCGTCACCTGCAGTA
CAAGTGAAGCGGCCGGCCGCCAGCACAGTGGTCGATCGACCAATGCCCTGGCTCACAAATACCACTGAGA
TCTTTTTCCCTCTGCCAAAAATTATGGGGACATCATGAAGCCCCTTGAGCATCTGACTTCTGGCTAATAA
AGGAAATTTATTTTCATTGCAATAGTGTGTTGGAATTTTTTGTGTCTCTCACTCGGAAGGACATATGGGA
GGGCAAATCATTTAAAACATCAGAATGAGTATTTGGTTTAGAGTTTGGCAACATATGCCCATATGCTGGC
TGCCATGAACAAAGGTTGGCTATAAAGAGGTCATCAGTATATGAAACAGCCCCCTGCTGTCCATTCCTTA
TTCCATAGAAAAGCCTTGACTTGAGGTTAGATTTTTTTTATATTTTGTTTTGTGTTATTTTTTTCTTTAA
CATCCCTAAAATTTTCCTTACATGTTTTACTAGCCAGATTTTTCCTCCTCTCCTGACTACTCCCAGTCAT
AGCTGTCCCTCTTCTCGGGTAGGGGAGGCGCTTTTCCCAAGGCAGTCTGGAGCATGCGCTTTAGCAGCCC
CGCTGGGCACTTGGCGCTACACAAGTGGCCTCTGGCCTCGCACACATTCCACATCCACCGGTAGGCGCCA
ACCGGCTCCGTTCTTTGGTGGCCCCTTCGCGCCACCTTCTACTCCTCCCCTAGTCAGGAAGTTCCCCCCC
GCCCCGCAGCTCGCGTCGTGCAGGACGTGACAAATGGAAGTAGCACGTCTCACTAGTCTCGTGCAGATGG
ACAGCACCGCTGAGCAATGGAAGCGGGTAGGCCTTTGGGGCAGCGGCCAATAGCAGCTTTGCTCCTTCGC
TTTCTGGGCTCAGAGGCTGGGAAGGGGTGGGTCCGGGGGCGGGCTCAGGGGCGGGCTCAGGGGCGGGGCG
GGCGCCCGAAGGTCCTCCGGAGGCCCGGCATTCTGCACGCTTCAAAAGCGCACGTCTGCCGCGCTGTTCT
CCTCTTCCTCATCTCCGGGCCTTTCGGCCGCCACCATGCCAGAGCCAGCGAAGTCTGCTCCCGCCCCGAA
AAAGGGCTCCAAGAAGGCGGTGACTAAGGCGCAGAAGAAAGGCGGCAAGAAGCGCAAGCGCAGCCGCAAG
GAGAGCTATTCCATCTATGTGTACAAGGTTCTGAAGCAGGTCCACCCTGACACCGGCATTTCGTCCAAGG
CCATGGGCATCATGAATTCGTTTGTGAACGACATTTTCGAGCGCATCGCAGGTGAGGCTTCCCGCCTGGC
GCATTACAACAAGCGCTCGACCATCACCTCCAGGGAGATCCAGACGGCCGTGCGCCTGCTGCTGCCTGGG
GAGTTGGCCAAGCACGCCGTGTCCGAGGGTACTAAGGCCATCACCAAGTACACCAGCGCTAAGGTTCCAC
CGGTCGCCACCATGGTGAGCAAGGGCGAGGAGGATAACATGGCCTCTCTCCCAGCGACACATGAGTTACA
CATCTTTGGCTCCATCAACGGTGTGGACTTTGACATGGTGGGTCAGGGCACCGGCAATCCAAATGATGGT
TATGAGGAGTTAAACCTGAAGTCCACCAAGGGTGACCTCCAGTTCTCCCCCTGGATTCTGGTCCCTCATA
TCGGGTATGGCTTCCATCAGTACCTGCCCTACCCTGACGGGATGTCGCCTTTCCAGGCCGCCATGGTAGA
TGGCTCCGGATACCAAGTCCATCGCACAATGCAGTTTGAAGATGGTGCCTCCCTTACTGTTAACTACCGC
TACACCTACGAGGGAAGCCACATCAAAGGAGAGGCCCAGGTGAAGGGGACTGGTTTCCCTGCTGACGGTC
CTGTGATGACCAACTCGCTGACCGCTGCGGACTGGTGCAGGTCGAAGAAGACTTACCCCAACGACAAAAC
CATCATCAGTACCTTTAAGTGGAGTTACACCACTGGAAATGGCAAGCGCTACCGGAGCACTGCGCGGACC
ACCTACACCTTTGCCAAGCCAATGGCGGCTAACTATCTGAAGAACCAGCCGATGTACGTGTTCCGTAAGA
CGGAGCTCAAGCACTCCAAGACCGAGCTCAACTTCAAGGAGTGGCAAAAGGCCTTTACCGATGTGATGGG
CATGGACGAGCTGTACAAGGGCAGCGGCGCCACCAACTTCAGCCTGCTGAAGCAGGCCGGCGACGTGGAG
GAGAACCCCGGCCCCATGTCTAGACTGGACAAGAGCAAAGTCATAAACTCTGCTCTGGAATTACTCAATG
GAGTCGGTATCGAAGGCCTGACGACAAGGAAACTCGCTCAAAAGCTGGGAGTTGAGCAGCCTACCCTGTA
CTGGCACGTGAAGAACAAGCGGGCCCTGCTCGATGCCCTGCCAATCGAGATGCTGGACAGGCATCATACC
CACTCCTGCCCCCTGGAAGGCGAGTCATGGCAAGACTTTCTGCGGAACAACGCCAAGTCATACCGCTGTG
CTCTCCTCTCACATCGCGACGGGGCTAAAGTGCATCTCGGCACCCGCCCAACAGAGAAACAGTACGAAAC
CCTGGAAAATCAGCTCGCGTTCCTGTGTCAGCAAGGCTTCTCCCTGGAGAACGCACTGTACGCTCTGTCC
GCCGTGGGCCACTTTACACTGGGCTGCGTATTGGAGGAACAGGAGCATCAAGTAGCAAAAGAGGAAAGAG
AGACACCTACCACCGATTCTATGCCCCCACTTCTGAAACAAGCAATTGAGCTGTTCGACCGGCAGGGAGC
CGAACCTGCCTTCCTTTTCGGCCTGGAACTAATCATATGTGGCCTGGAGAAACAGCTAAAGTGCGAAAGC
GGCGGGCCGACCGACGCCCTTGACGATTTTGACTTAGACATGCTCCCAGCCGATGCCCTTGACGACTTTG
ACCTTGATATGCTGCCTGCTGACGCTCTTGACGATTTTGACCTTGACATGCTCCCCGGGTAACGACTGTG
CCTTCTAGTTGCCAGCCATCTGTTGTTTGCCCCTCCCCCGTGCCTTCCTTGACCCTGGAAGGTGCCACTC
CCACTGTCCTTTCCTAATAAAATGAGGAAATTGCATCGCATTGTCTGAGTAGGTGTCATTCTATTCTGGG
GGGTGGGGTGGGGCAGGACAGCAAGGGGGAGGATTGGGAAGACAATAGCAGGCATGCTGGGGATGCGGTG
GGCTCTATGGGGCTGTCTACCACTGTCGCTCCCTCCGTTCCTCCCTGCCTCCCTGCCTCCCTGCCTCCCT
CCTAACGTCCCTTCCGCCCCTCTGATATCTATAACAAGAAAATATATATATAATAAGTTATCACGTAAGT
AGAACACGAAATAACAATATAATTATCGTATGAGTTAAATCTTAAAAGTCACGTAAAAGATAATCATGCG
TCATTTTGACTCACGCGGTTGTTATAGTTCAAAATCAGTGACACTTACCGCATTGACAAGCACGCCTCAC
GGGAGCTCCAAGCGGCGACTGAGATGTCCTAAATGCACAGCGACGGATTCGCGCTATTTAGAAAGAGAGA
GCAATATTTCAAGAATGCATGCGTCAATTTTACGCAGACTATCTTTCTAGGGTTAA
Features (pLannotate 1.2.2; 13 found; start..end, strand, type, name):
      4..592     -  rep_origin     ori: high-copy-number ColE1/pMB1/pBR322/pUC origin of replication
    604..676     -  promoter       SV40 promoter (fragment): SV40 enhancer and early promoter
    676..1535    -  CDS            AmpR (fragment): β-lactamase; bla; confers resistance to ampicillin, carbenicillin, and related antibiotics
   1536..1599    -  promoter       AmpR promoter: bla
   1929..2153    -  polyA_signal   bGH poly(A) signal: bovine growth hormone polyadenylation signal
   2160..2855    -  CDS            mScarlet-I: mScarlet-I is a basic (constitutively fluorescent) red fluorescent protein published in 2016, derived from synthetic construct. It is reported to be a rapidly-maturing monomer with moderate acid sensitivity.
   2879..3329    +  promoter       TRE3G BI promoter: 3rd-generation Tet-responsive bidirectional promoter that can be activated by binding of Tet-On® 3G
   3496..3551    +  polyA_signal   β-globin poly(A) signal: rabbit β-globin polyadenylation signal (Gil and Proudfoot, 1987)
   3867..4366    +  promoter       PGK promoter: mouse phosphoglycerate kinase 1 promoter
   4376..4753    +  CDS            H2B: human histone H2B; HIST1H2BJ
   4772..5479    +  CDS            mNeonGreen: mNeonGreen is a basic (constitutively fluorescent) green/yellow fluorescent protein published in 2013, derived from Branchiostoma lanceolatum. It is reported to be a very rapidly-maturing monomer with moderate acid sensitivity.
   5546..6292    +  CDS            Tet-On® 3G: modified rtTA protein that binds tightly to promoters containing the tet operator in the presence of doxycycline
   6296..6520    +  polyA_signal   bGH poly(A) signal: bovine growth hormone polyadenylation signal
