[The description below was written by a language model from this plasmid's Addgene catalogue record and pLannotate feature annotations shown in this document.]
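Description:
pPIDNB2 is a 6.9 kb empty backbone for doxycycline-inducible transgene expression in avian and mammalian cells, designed for stable genomic integration by piggyBac transposition. In bacteria it is maintained as a high-copy plasmid through a ColE1/pUC-type origin and selected with ampicillin via the β-lactamase gene. The catalogue entry states that the vector also carries piggyBac elements, insulators and a DNA targeting sequence (DTS). These are not individually annotated in the automated feature table, although the short SV40 enhancer/early promoter fragment next to AmpR may correspond to the DTS, a type of element used to promote nuclear import of plasmid DNA.

The inducible unit is built around a bidirectional third-generation Tet-responsive promoter (TRE3G BI). In one direction it drives mScarlet-I, terminated by a bGH polyadenylation signal, giving a red fluorescent readout of induction. In the other direction it faces an empty cloning position followed by a rabbit β-globin poly(A) signal, where a gene of interest is inserted by Gibson assembly using the AflII and PstI sites. A separate constitutive cassette uses the mouse PGK promoter to express human histone H2B fused to mNeonGreen, followed by the Tet-On 3G transactivator and a second bGH poly(A). The short gap between the two coding sequences suggests co-expression from one transcript, but the record does not name the linking element.

Cells carrying the construct therefore show green nuclei at all times, which serves as the visual marker, and switch on red fluorescence together with the cloned gene only when doxycycline is supplied. The system was developed for spatiotemporal control of gene expression during avian development. The depositor notes that mNeonGreen requires a licence.
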