Addgene plasmid #169902: pPIDNB2
Purpose: (Empty Backbone) Empty dox inducible vector with piggyBac, insulators, and a DTS. The constitutive mNeonGreen is fused to H2B to allow for visualization of the nucleus.
Depositing lab: Richard Schneider. Depositing organization: University of California, San Francisco (UCSF). Publication: Stable integration of an optimized inducible promoter system enables spatiotemporal control of gene expression throughout avian development. Chu D, Nguyen A, Smith SS, Vavrusova Z, Schneider RA. Biol Open. 2020 Oct 6;9(10). pii: bio.055343. doi: 10.1242/bio.055343. PubMed 32917762.
Backbone
  Vector backbone: pPIDNB2
  Backbone size (bp): 6916
  Vector type: Mammalian Expression ; Avian Expression
  Promoter: Dox inducible
  Selectable markers: mNeonGreen
Growth in bacteria
  Bacterial resistance: Ampicillin, 100 μg/mL
  Growth temperature: 37°C
  Growth strain: DH5alpha
  Copy number: High Copy
Gene/Insert
  Cloning method: Gibson Cloning
Terms and licenses: Academic/Nonprofit Terms; Industry Terms: Not Available to Industry
Depositor comments: Use AflII and PstI restriction sites for cloning. This plasmid contains mNeonGreen, which requires a paid license. See pPIDCB2 for an alternative plasmid, which has replaced the mNeongreen with mClover3 and does not require a paid license.
How to cite: pPIDNB2 was a gift from Richard Schneider (Addgene plasmid # 169902 ; http://n2t.net/addgene:169902 ; RRID:Addgene_169902)
